Addgene plasmid #225334: Human USP7-3X FLAG
Purpose: Lentiviral expression of human USP7 with 3x FLAG tag in mammalian cells
Depositing lab: Huda Zoghbi. Depositing organization: Baylor College of Medicine. Publication: Evolutionarily conserved regulators of tau identify targets for new therapies. Kim J, de Haro M, Al-Ramahi I, Garaicoechea LL, Jeong HH, Sonn JY, Tadros B, Liu Z, Botas J, Zoghbi HY. Neuron. 2023 Mar 15;111(6):824-838.e7. doi: 10.1016/j.neuron.2022.12.012. Epub 2023 Jan 6. PubMed 36610398.
Backbone
  Vector backbone: pLV-EF1a-IRES-puroR
  Vector type: Mammalian Expression, Lentiviral
  Selectable markers: Puromycin
Growth in bacteria
  Bacterial resistance: Ampicillin, 100 μg/mL
  Growth temperature: 37°C
  Growth strain: NEB Stable
  Copy number: High Copy
Gene/Insert
  Gene/Insert name: USP7
  Species: H. sapiens (human)
  Entrez Gene: USP7 (a.k.a. C16DELp13.2, DEL16P13.2, HAFOUS, HAUSP, TEF1)
  Promoter: EF1a
  Tag / fusion protein: 3xFLAG (C terminal on insert)
  Cloning method: Gibson Cloning
Terms and licenses: Academic/Nonprofit Terms; Industry Terms: Not Available to Industry
How to cite: Human USP7-3X FLAG was a gift from Huda Zoghbi (Addgene plasmid # 225334 ; http://n2t.net/addgene:225334 ; RRID:Addgene_225334)
