[The description below was written by a language model from this plasmid's Addgene catalogue record and pLannotate feature annotations shown in this document.]
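Description:
Human USP7-3X FLAG is a 12,048-nt HIV-1-based lentiviral transfer plasmid built on the pLV-EF1a-IRES-puroR backbone for stable expression of human USP7 (also known as HAUSP), a ubiquitin-specific protease, in mammalian cells. In bacteria it is maintained through a high-copy ColE1/pUC-type origin and selected with ampicillin via the β-lactamase gene. Remnants of the lac promoter/operator region and an SV40 poly(A) signal sit in the plasmid backbone outside the viral cassette.

The viral portion is bounded by two HIV-1 LTR annotations, each with adjacent nef-derived sequence. It contains the Ψ packaging signal with a gag fragment, the Rev response element for Rev-dependent export of the genomic RNA, and the cPPT/CTS element, which aids nuclear import and transduction. Between these elements, the EF-1α core promoter with its intron A drives a bicistronic transcript: the USP7 coding sequence, then an EMCV IRES, then puromycin N-acetyltransferase. Cells that survive puromycin selection therefore also express the USP7 message. A WPRE downstream of PuroR boosts transcript stability and expression.

The catalogue entry lists a 3xFLAG tag at the C terminus of the insert, whereas the feature table annotates only a single FLAG epitope just upstream of the USP7 reading frame. It marks no tag in the short gap between USP7 and the IRES, so the tag arrangement should be confirmed against the sequence. The FLAG epitope allows detection or immunoprecipitation of the expressed protein. The plasmid was deposited in connection with a study of conserved regulators of tau.
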