Features (pLannotate 1.2.2; 24 found; start..end, strand, type, name):
    377..634     +  LTR            5' LTR (truncated): truncated 5' long terminal repeat (LTR) from HIV-1
    681..806     +  misc_feature   HIV-1 Ψ: packaging signal of human immunodeficiency virus type 1
    790..1128    +  CDS            HIV-1 gag (fragment): gag protein from human immunodeficiency virus 1; gag
   1303..1536    +  misc_feature   RRE: The Rev response element (RRE) of HIV-1 allows for Rev-dependent mRNA export from the nucleus to the cytoplasm.
   1913..2013    +  CDS            Rev (fragment): human immunodeficiency virus 1 (HIV-1) Rev protein; rev; enhances nuclear export of unspliced and incompletely spliced viral mRNAs
   2028..2143    +  misc_feature   cPPT/CTS: central polypurine tract and central termination sequence of HIV-1 (lacking the first T)
   2221..2432    +  promoter       EF-1α core promoter: core promoter for human elongation factor EF-1α
   2433..3371    +  intron         EF-1α intron A: intron upstream of the start codon of human EF-1α
   3390..3413    +  CDS            FLAG: FLAG® epitope tag, followed by an enterokinase cleavage site
   3453..6725    +  CDS            USP7: UBP7_HUMAN - Also known as HAUSP. Experimental evidence at protein level: Swiss-Prot protein existence level 1. (Microbial infection) Contributes to the overall stabilization and trans-activation capability of the herpesvirus 1 trans-acting transcriptional protein ICP0/VMW110 during HSV-1 infection. From Homo sapiens (Human).
   6830..7391    +  misc_feature   IRES: internal ribosome entry site (IRES) of the encephalomyocarditis virus (EMCV)
   7394..7993    +  CDS            PuroR: puromycin N-acetyltransferase; pac from Streptomyces alboniger; confers resistance to puromycin
   8017..8605    +  misc_feature   WPRE: woodchuck hepatitis virus posttranscriptional regulatory element
   8622..9140    +  CDS            nef (fragment): NEF_HV1BR - Experimental evidence at protein level: Swiss-Prot protein existence level 1. Extracellular Nef protein targets CD4(+) T-lymphocytes for apoptosis by interacting with CXCR4 surface receptors (PubMed:14990729). From Human immunodeficiency virus type 1 group M subtype B (isolate BRU/LAI) (HIV-1).
   9188..9445    +  LTR            5' LTR (truncated): truncated 5' long terminal repeat (LTR) from HIV-1
   9595..9617    -  protein_bind   lac operator (fragment): The lac repressor binds to the lac operator to inhibit transcription in E. coli. This inhibition can be relieved by adding lactose or isopropyl-β-D-thiogalactopyranoside (IPTG). lac repressor encoded by lacI
   9621..9651    -  promoter       lac promoter: promoter for the E. coli lac operon
   9666..9687    -  protein_bind   CAP binding site: CAP binding activates transcription in the presence of cAMP. E. coli catabolite activator protein
   9700..9792    -  CDS            lacI (fragment): lac repressor; lacI; The lac repressor binds to the lac operator to inhibit transcription in E. coli. This inhibition can be relieved by adding lactose or isopropyl-β-D-thiogalactopyranoside (IPTG).
   9975..10563   -  rep_origin     ori: high-copy-number ColE1/pMB1/pBR322/pUC origin of replication
  10734..11594   -  CDS            AmpR: β-lactamase; bla; confers resistance to ampicillin, carbenicillin, and related antibiotics
  11595..11699   -  promoter       AmpR promoter: bla
  11747..11881   +  polyA_signal   SV40 poly(A) signal: SV40 polyadenylation signal
  12048..329     +  CDS            nef (fragment) (across the origin): NEF_HV1BR - Experimental evidence at protein level: Swiss-Prot protein existence level 1. Extracellular Nef protein targets CD4(+) T-lymphocytes for apoptosis by interacting with CXCR4 surface receptors (PubMed:14990729). From Human immunodeficiency virus type 1 group M subtype B (isolate BRU/LAI) (HIV-1).
>Addgene plasmid #225334 | Human USP7-3X FLAG | addgene full sequence | sequence record 444150 | Addgene NGS Result
TGGAAGGGCTAATTCACTCCCAAAGAAGACAAGATATCCTTGATCTGTGGATCTACCACACACAAGGCTA
CTTCCCTGATTAGCAGAACTACACACCAGGGCCAGGGGTCAGATATCCACTGACCTTTGGATGGTGCTAC
AAGCTAGTACCAGTTGAGCCAGATAAGGTAGAAGAGGCCAATAAAGGAGAGAACACCAGCTTGTTACACC
CTGTGAGCCTGCATGGGATGGATGACCCGGAGAGAGAAGTGTTAGAGTGGAGGTTTGACAGCCGCCTAGC
ATTTCATCACGTGGCCCGAGAGCTGCATCCGGAGTACTTCAAGAACTGCTGATATCGAGCTTGCTACAAG
GGACTTTCCGCTGGGGACTTTCCAGGGAGGCGTGGCCTGGGCGGGACTGGGGAGTGGCGAGCCCTCAGAT
CCTGCATATAAGCAGCTGCTTTTTGCCTGTACTGGGTCTCTCTGGTTAGACCAGATCTGAGCCTGGGAGC
TCTCTGGCTAACTAGGGAACCCACTGCTTAAGCCTCAATAAAGCTTGCCTTGAGTGCTTCAAGTAGTGTG
TGCCCGTCTGTTGTGTGACTCTGGTAACTAGAGATCCCTCAGACCCTTTTAGTCAGTGTGGAAAATCTCT
AGCAGTGGCGCCCGAACAGGGACTTGAAAGCGAAAGGGAAACCAGAGGAGCTCTCTCGACGCAGGACTCG
GCTTGCTGAAGCGCGCACGGCAAGAGGCGAGGGGCGGCGACTGGTGAGTACGCCAAAAATTTTGACTAGC
GGAGGCTAGAAGGAGAGAGATGGGTGCGAGAGCGTCAGTATTAAGCGGGGGAGAATTAGATCGCGATGGG
AAAAAATTCGGTTAAGGCCAGGGGGAAAGAAAAAATATAAATTAAAACATATAGTATGGGCAAGCAGGGA
GCTAGAACGATTCGCAGTTAATCCTGGCCTGTTAGAAACATCAGAAGGCTGTAGACAAATACTGGGACAG
CTACAACCATCCCTTCAGACAGGATCAGAAGAACTTAGATCATTATATAATACAGTAGCAACCCTCTATT
GTGTGCATCAAAGGATAGAGATAAAAGACACCAAGGAAGCTTTAGACAAGATAGAGGAAGAGCAAAACAA
AAGTAAGACCACCGCACAGCAAGCGGCCGGCCGCTGATCTTCAGACCTGGAGGAGGAGATATGAGGGACA
ATTGGAGAAGTGAATTATATAAATATAAAGTAGTAAAAATTGAACCATTAGGAGTAGCACCCACCAAGGC
AAAGAGAAGAGTGGTGCAGAGAGAAAAAAGAGCAGTGGGAATAGGAGCTTTGTTCCTTGGGTTCTTGGGA
GCAGCAGGAAGCACTATGGGCGCAGCGTCAATGACGCTGACGGTACAGGCCAGACAATTATTGTCTGGTA
TAGTGCAGCAGCAGAACAATTTGCTGAGGGCTATTGAGGCGCAACAGCATCTGTTGCAACTCACAGTCTG
GGGCATCAAGCAGCTCCAGGCAAGAATCCTGGCTGTGGAAAGATACCTAAAGGATCAACAGCTCCTGGGG
ATTTGGGGTTGCTCTGGAAAACTCATTTGCACCACTGCTGTGCCTTGGAATGCTAGTTGGAGTAATAAAT
CTCTGGAACAGATTTGGAATCACACGACCTGGATGGAGTGGGACAGAGAAATTAACAATTACACAAGCTT
AATACACTCCTTAATTGAAGAATCGCAAAACCAGCAAGAAAAGAATGAACAAGAATTATTGGAATTAGAT
AAATGGGCAAGTTTGTGGAATTGGTTTAACATAACAAATTGGCTGTGGTATATAAAATTATTCATAATGA
TAGTAGGAGGCTTGGTAGGTTTAAGAATAGTTTTTGCTGTACTTTCTATAGTGAATAGAGTTAGGCAGGG
ATATTCACCATTATCGTTTCAGACCCACCTCCCAACCCCGAGGGGACCCGACAGGCCCGAAGGAATAGAA
GAAGAAGGTGGAGAGAGAGACAGAGACAGATCCATTCGATTAGTGAACGGATCTCGACGGTATCGCCTTT
AAAAGAAAAGGGGGGATTGGGGGGTACAGTGCAGGGGAAAGAATAGTAGACATAATAGCAACAGACATAC
AAACTAAAGAATTACAAAAACAAATTACAAAAATTCAAAATTTTCGGGTTTATTACAGGGACAGCAGAGA
TCCAGTTTATCGATGAGGCCCTTTCGTCTTCACTCGAGGTGCCCGTCAGTGGGCAGAGCGCACATCGCCC
ACAGTCCCCGAGAAGTTGGGGGGAGGGGTCGGCAATTGAACCGGTGCCTAGAGAAGGTGGCGCGGGGTAA
ACTGGGAAAGTGATGTCGTGTACTGGCTCCGCCTTTTTCCCGAGGGTGGGGGAGAACCGTATATAAGTGC
AGTAGTCGCCGTGAACGTTCTTTTTCGCAACGGGTTTGCCGCCAGAACACAGGTAAGTGCCGTGTGTGGT
TCCCGCGGGCCTGGCCTCTTTACGGGTTATGGCCCTTGCGTGCCTTGAATTACTTCCACCTGGCTGCAGT
ACGTGATTCTTGATCCCGAGCTTCGGGTTGGAAGTGGGTGGGAGAGTTCGAGGCCTTGCGCTTAAGGAGC
CCCTTCGCCTCGTGCTTGAGTTGAGGCCTGGCCTGGGCGCTGGGGCCGCCGCGTGCGAATCTGGTGGCAC
CTTCGCGCCTGTCTCGCTGCTTTCGATAAGTCTCTAGCCATTTAAAATTTTTGATGACCTGCTGCGACGC
TTTTTTTCTGGCAAGATAGTCTTGTAAATGCGGGCCAAGATCTGCACACTGGTATTTCGGTTTTTGGGGC
CGCGGGCGGCGACGGGGCCCGTGCGTCCCAGCGCACATGTTCGGCGAGGCGGGGCCTGCGAGCGCGGCCA
CCGAGAATCGGACGGGGGTAGTCTCAAGCTGGCCGGCCTGCTCTGGTGCCTGGCCTCGCGCCGCCGTGTA
TCGCCCCGCCCTGGGCGGCAAGGCTGGCCCGGTCGGCACCAGTTGCGTGAGCGGAAAGATGGCCGCTTCC
CGGCCCTGCTGCAGGGAGCTCAAAATGGAGGACGCGGCGCTCGGGAGAGCGGGCGGGTGAGTCACCCACA
CAAAGGAAAAGGGCCTTTCCGTCCTCAGCCGTCGCTTCATGTGACTCCACGGAGTACCGGGCGCCGTCCA
GGCACCTCGATTAGTTCTCGAGCTTTTGGAGTACGTCGTCTTTAGGTTGGGGGGAGGGGTTTTATGCGAT
GGAGTTTCCCCACACTGAGTGGGTGGAGACTGAAGTTAGGCCAGCTTGGCACTTGATGTAATTCTCCTTG
GAATTTGCCCTTTTTGAGTTTGGATCTTGGTTCATTCTCAAGCCTCAGACAGTGGTTCAAAGTTTTTTTC
TTCCATTTCAGGTGTCGTGAGGATCCATGGATTACAAGGATGACGATGACAAGACCGGTATGAACCACCA
GCAGCAGCAGCAGCAGCAGAAAGCGGGCGAGCAGCAGTTGAGCGAGCCCGAGGACATGGAGATGGAAGCG
GGAGATACAGATGACCCACCAAGAATTACTCAGAACCCTGTGATCAATGGGAATGTGGCCCTGAGTGATG
GACACAACACCGCGGAGGAGGACATGGAGGATGACACCAGTTGGCGCTCCGAGGCAACCTTTCAGTTCAC
TGTGGAGCGCTTCAGCAGACTGAGTGAGTCGGTCCTTAGCCCTCCGTGTTTTGTGCGAAATCTGCCATGG
AAGATTATGGTGATGCCACGCTTTTATCCAGACAGACCACACCAAAAAAGCGTAGGATTCTTTCTCCAGT
GCAATGCTGAATCTGATTCCACGTCATGGTCTTGCCATGCACAAGCAGTGCTGAAGATAATAAATTACAG
AGATGATGAAAAGTCGTTCAGTCGTCGTATTAGTCATTTGTTCTTCCATAAAGAAAATGATTGGGGATTT
TCCAATTTTATGGCCTGGAGTGAAGTGACCGATCCTGAGAAAGGATTTATAGATGATGACAAAGTTACCT
TTGAAGTCTTTGTACAGGCGGATGCTCCCCATGGAGTTGCGTGGGATTCAAAGAAGCACACAGGCTACGT
CGGCTTAAAGAATCAGGGAGCGACTTGTTACATGAACAGCCTGCTACAGACGTTATTTTTCACGAATCAG
CTACGAAAGGCTGTGTACATGATGCCAACCGAGGGGGATGATTCGTCTAAAAGCGTCCCTTTAGCATTAC
AAAGAGTGTTCTATGAATTACAGCATAGTGATAAACCTGTAGGAACAAAAAAGTTAACAAAGTCATTTGG
GTGGGAAACTTTAGATAGCTTCATGCAACATGATGTTCAGGAGCTTTGTCGAGTGTTGCTCGATAATGTG
GAAAATAAGATGAAAGGCACCTGTGTAGAGGGCACCATACCCAAATTATTCCGCGGCAAAATGGTGTCCT
ATATCCAGTGTAAAGAAGTAGACTATCGGTCTGATAGAAGAGAAGATTATTATGATATCCAGCTAAGTAT
CAAAGGAAAGAAAAATATATTTGAATCATTTGTGGATTATGTGGCAGTAGAACAGCTCGATGGGGACAAT
AAATACGACGCTGGGGAACATGGCTTACAGGAAGCAGAGAAAGGTGTGAAATTCCTAACATTGCCACCAG
TGTTACATCTACAACTGATGAGATTTATGTATGACCCTCAGACGGACCAAAATATCAAGATCAATGATAG
GTTTGAATTCCCAGAGCAGTTACCACTTGATGAATTTTTGCAAAAAACAGATCCTAAGGACCCTGCAAAT
TATATTCTTCATGCAGTCCTGGTTCATAGTGGAGATAATCATGGTGGACATTATGTGGTTTATCTAAACC
CCAAAGGGGATGGCAAATGGTGTAAATTTGATGACGACGTGGTGTCAAGGTGTACTAAAGAGGAAGCAAT
TGAGCACAATTATGGGGGTCACGATGACGACCTGTCTGTTCGACACTGCACTAATGCTTACATGTTAGTC
TACATCAGGGAATCAAAACTGAGTGAAGTTTTACAGGCGGTCACCGACCATGATATTCCTCAGCAGTTGG
TGGAGCGATTACAAGAAGAGAAAAGGATCGAGGCTCAGAAGCGGAAGGAGCGGCAGGAAGCCCATCTCTA
TATGCAAGTGCAGATAGTCGCAGAGGACCAGTTTTGTGGCCACCAAGGGAATGACATGTACGATGAAGAA
AAAGTGAAATACACTGTGTTTAAAGTATTGAAGAACTCCTCGCTTGCTGAGTTTGTTCAGAGCCTCTCTC
AGACCATGGGATTTCCACAAGATCAAATTCGATTGTGGCCCATGCAAGCAAGGAGTAATGGAACAAAACG
ACCAGCAATGTTAGATAATGAAGCCGACGGCAATAAAACAATGATTGAGCTCAGTGATAATGAAAACCCT
TGGACAATATTCCTGGAAACAGTTGATCCCGAGCTGGCTGCTAGTGGAGCGACCTTACCCAAGTTTGATA
AAGATCATGATGTAATGTTATTTTTGAAGATGTATGATCCCAAAACGCGGAGCTTGAATTACTGTGGGCA
TATCTACACACCAATATCCTGTAAAATACGTGACTTGCTCCCAGTTATGTGTGACAGAGCAGGATTTATT
CAAGATACTAGCCTTATCCTCTATGAGGAAGTTAAACCGAATTTAACAGAGAGAATTCAGGACTATGACG
TGTCTCTTGATAAAGCCCTTGATGAACTAATGGATGGTGACATCATAGTATTTCAGAAGGATGACCCTGA
AAATGATAACAGTGAATTACCCACCGCAAAGGAGTATTTCCGAGATCTCTACCACCGCGTTGATGTCATT
TTCTGTGATAAAACAATCCCTAATGATCCTGGATTTGTGGTTACGTTATCAAATAGAATGAATTATTTTC
AGGTTGCAAAGACAGTTGCACAGAGGCTCAACACAGATCCAATGTTGCTGCAGTTTTTCAAGTCTCAAGG
TTATAGGGATGGCCCAGGTAATCCTCTTAGACATAATTATGAAGGTACTTTAAGAGATCTTCTACAGTTC
TTCAAGCCTAGACAACCTAAGAAACTTTACTATCAGCAGCTTAAGATGAAAATCACAGACTTTGAGAACA
GGCGAAGTTTTAAATGTATATGGTTAAACAGCCAATTTAGGGAAGAGGAAATAACACTATATCCAGACAA
GCATGGGTGTGTCCGGGACCTGTTAGAAGAATGTAAAAAGGCCGTGGAGCTTGGGGAGAAAGCATCAGGG
AAACTTAGGCTGCTAGAAATTGTAAGCTACAAAATCATTGGTGTTCATCAAGAAGATGAACTATTAGAAT
GTTTATCTCCTGCAACGAGCCGGACGTTTCGAATAGAGGAAATCCCTTTGGACCAGGTGGACATAGACAA
AGAGAATGAGATGCTTGTCACAGTGGCGCATTTCCACAAAGAGGTCTTCGGAACGTTCGGAATCCCGTTT
TTGCTGAGGATACACCAGGGCGAGCATTTTCGAGAAGTGATGAAGCGAATCCAGAGCCTGCTGGACATCC
AGGAGAAGGAGTTTGAGAAGTTTAAATTTGCAATTGTAATGATGGGCCGACACCAGTACATAAATGAAGA
CGAGTATGAAGTAAATTTGAAAGACTTTGAGCCACAGCCCGGTAATATGTCTCATCCTCGGCCTTGGCTA
GGGCTCGACCACTTCAACAAAGCCCCAAAGAGGAGTCGCTACACTTACCTTGAAAAGGCCATTAAAATCC
ATAACTGAGAATTCCTCGAGGGCGGCCGCTCTAGAGTCGACGGGCCGCGGTAACAATTGTTAACTAACTT
AAGCTAGCAACGGTTTCCCTCTAGCGGGATCAATTCCGCCCCCCCCCCCTAACGTTACTGGCCGAAGCCG
CTTGGAATAAGGCCGGTGTGCGTTTGTCTATATGTTATTTTCCACCATATTGCCGTCTTTTGGCAATGTG
AGGGCCCGGAAACCTGGCCCTGTCTTCTTGACGAGCATTCCTAGGGGTCTTTCCCCTCTCGCCAAAGGAA
TGCAAGGTCTGTTGAATGTCGTGAAGGAAGCAGTTCCTCTGGAAGCTTCTTGAAGACAAACAACGTCTGT
AGCGACCCTTTGCAGGCAGCGGAACCCCCCACCTGGCGACAGGTGCCTCTGCGGCCAAAAGCCACGTGTA
TAAGATACACCTGCAAAGGCGGCACAACCCCAGTGCCACGTTGTGAGTTGGATAGTTGTGGAAAGAGTCA
AATGGCTCTCCTCAAGCGTATTCAACAAGGGGCTGAAGGATGCCCAGAAGGTACCCCATTGTATGGGATC
TGATCTGGGGCCTCGGTGCACATGCTTTACATGTGTTTAGTCGAGGTTAAAAAAACGTCTAGGCCCCCCG
AACCACGGGGACGTGGTTTTCCTTTGAAAAACACGATAATACCATGACCGAGTACAAGCCCACGGTGCGC
CTCGCCACCCGCGACGACGTCCCCAGGGCCGTACGCACCCTCGCCGCCGCGTTCGCCGACTACCCCGCCA
CGCGCCACACCGTCGATCCGGACCGCCACATCGAGCGGGTCACCGAGCTGCAAGAACTCTTCCTCACGCG
CGTCGGGCTCGACATCGGCAAGGTGTGGGTCGCGGACGACGGCGCCGCGGTGGCGGTCTGGACCACGCCG
GAGAGCGTCGAAGCGGGGGCGGTGTTCGCCGAGATCGGCCCGCGCATGGCCGAGTTGAGCGGTTCCCGGC
TGGCCGCGCAGCAACAGATGGAAGGCCTCCTGGCGCCGCACCGGCCCAAGGAGCCCGCGTGGTTCCTGGC
CACCGTCGGCGTCTCGCCCGACCACCAGGGCAAGGGTCTGGGCAGCGCCGTCGTGCTCCCCGGAGTGGAG
GCGGCCGAGCGCGCCGGGGTGCCCGCCTTCCTGGAGACCTCCGCGCCCCGCAACCTCCCCTTCTACGAGC
GGCTCGGCTTCACCGTCACCGCCGACGTCGAGGTGCCCGAAGGACCGCGCACCTGGTGCATGACCCGCAA
GCCCGGTGCCTGACCCGGGCGGGGCGCGTCTGGAACAATCAACCTCTGGATTACAAAATTTGTGAAAGAT
TGACTGGTATTCTTAACTATGTTGCTCCTTTTACGCTATGTGGATACGCTGCTTTAATGCCTTTGTATCA
TGCTATTGCTTCCCGTATGGCTTTCATTTTCTCCTCCTTGTATAAATCCTGGTTGCTGTCTCTTTATGAG
GAGTTGTGGCCCGTTGTCAGGCAACGTGGCGTGGTGTGCACTGTGTTTGCTGACGCAACCCCCACTGGTT
GGGGCATTGCCACCACCTGTCAGCTCCTTTCCGGGACTTTCGCTTTCCCCCTCCCTATTGCCACGGCGGA
ACTCATCGCCGCCTGCCTTGCCCGCTGCTGGACAGGGGCTCGGCTGTTGGGCACTGACAATTCCGTGGTG
TTGTCGGGGAAGCTGACGTCCTTTCCATGGCTGCTCGCCTGTGTTGCCACCTGGATTCTGCGCGGGACGT
CCTTCTGCTACGTCCCTTCGGCCCTCAATCCAGCGGACCTTCCTTCCCGCGGCCTGCTGCCGGCTCTGCG
GCCTCTTCCGCGTCTTCGCCTTCGCCCTCAGACGAGTCGGATCTCCCTTTGGGCCGCCTCCCCGCCTGGA
ATTAATTCTGCAGTCGAGACCTAGAAAAACATGGAGCAATCACAAGTAGCAATACAGCAGCTACCAATGC
TGATTGTGCCTGGCTAGAAGCACAAGAGGAGGAGGAGGTGGGTTTTCCAGTCACACCTCAGGTACCTTTA
AGACCAATGACTTACAAGGCAGCTGTAGATCTTAGCCACTTTTTAAAAGAAAAGAGGGGACTGGAAGGGC
TAATTCACTCCCAACGAAGACAAGATATCCTTGATCTGTGGATCTACCACACACAAGGCTACTTCCCTGA
TTAGCAGAACTACACACCAGGGCCAGGGGTCAGATATCCACTGACCTTTGGATGGTGCTACAAGCTAGTA
CCAGTTGAGCCAGATAAGGTAGAAGAGGCCAATAAAGGAGAGAACACCAGCTTGTTACACCCTGTGAGCC
TGCATGGGATGGATGACCCGGAGAGAGAAGTGTTAGAGTGGAGGTTTGACAGCCGCCTAGCATTTCATCA
CGTGGCCCGAGAGCTGCATCCGGAGTACTTCAAGAACTGCTGATATCGAGCTTGCTACAAGGGACTTTCC
GCTGGGGACTTTCCAGGGAGGCGTGGCCTGGGCGGGACTGGGGAGTGGCGAGCCCTCAGATCCTGCATAT
AAGCAGCTGCTTTTTGCCTGTACTGGGTCTCTCTGGTTAGACCAGATCTGAGCCTGGGAGCTCTCTGGCT
AACTAGGGAACCCACTGCTTAAGCCTCAATAAAGCTTGCCTTGAGTGCTTCAAGTAGTGTGTGCCCGTCT
GTTGTGTGACTCTGGTAACTAGAGATCCCTCAGACCCTTTTAGTCAGTGTGGAAAATCTCTAGCAGTAGT
AGTTCATGTCATCTTATTATTCAGTATTTATAACTTGCAAAGAAATGAATATCAGAGAGTGAGAGGCCTT
GACATTGCTAGCGTTTACCGTCGACCTCTAGCTAGAGCTTGGCGTAATCATGGTCATAGCTGTTTCCTGT
GTGAAATTGTTATCCGCTCACAATTCCACACAACATACGAGCCGGAAGCATAAAGTGTAAAGCCTGGGGT
GCCTAATGAGTGAGCTAACTCACATTAATTGCGTTGCGCTCACTGCCCGCTTTCCAGTCGGGAAACCTGT
CGTGCCAGCTGCATTAATGAATCGGCCAACGCGCGGGGAGAGGCGGTTTGCGTATTGGGCGCTCTTCCGC
TTCCTCGCTCACTGACTCGCTGCGCTCGGTCGTTCGGCTGCGGCGAGCGGTATCAGCTCACTCAAAGGCG
GTAATACGGTTATCCACAGAATCAGGGGATAACGCAGGAAAGAACATGTGAGCAAAAGGCCAGCAAAAGG
CCAGGAACCGTAAAAAGGCCGCGTTGCTGGCGTTTTTCCATAGGCTCCGCCCCCCTGACGAGCATCACAA
AAATCGACGCTCAAGTCAGAGGTGGCGAAACCCGACAGGACTATAAAGATACCAGGCGTTTCCCCCTGGA
AGCTCCCTCGTGCGCTCTCCTGTTCCGACCCTGCCGCTTACCGGATACCTGTCCGCCTTTCTCCCTTCGG
GAAGCGTGGCGCTTTCTCATAGCTCACGCTGTAGGTATCTCAGTTCGGTGTAGGTCGTTCGCTCCAAGCT
GGGCTGTGTGCACGAACCCCCCGTTCAGCCCGACCGCTGCGCCTTATCCGGTAACTATCGTCTTGAGTCC
AACCCGGTAAGACACGACTTATCGCCACTGGCAGCAGCCACTGGTAACAGGATTAGCAGAGCGAGGTATG
TAGGCGGTGCTACAGAGTTCTTGAAGTGGTGGCCTAACTACGGCTACACTAGAAGAACAGTATTTGGTAT
CTGCGCTCTGCTGAAGCCAGTTACCTTCGGAAAAAGAGTTGGTAGCTCTTGATCCGGCAAACAAACCACC
GCTGGTAGCGGTGGTTTTTTTGTTTGCAAGCAGCAGATTACGCGCAGAAAAAAAGGATCTCAAGAAGATC
CTTTGATCTTTTCTACGGGGTCTGACGCTCAGTGGAACGAAAACTCACGTTAAGGGATTTTGGTCATGAG
ATTATCAAAAAGGATCTTCACCTAGATCCTTTTAAATTAAAAATGAAGTTTTAAATCAATCTAAAGTATA
TATGAGTAAACTTGGTCTGACAGTTACCAATGCTTAATCAGTGAGGCACCTATCTCAGCGATCTGTCTAT
TTCGTTCATCCATAGTTGCCTGACTCCCCGTCGTGTAGATAACTACGATACGGGAGGGCTTACCATCTGG
CCCCAGTGCTGCAATGATACCGCGAGACCCACGCTCACCGGCTCCAGATTTATCAGCAATAAACCAGCCA
GCCGGAAGGGCCGAGCGCAGAAGTGGTCCTGCAACTTTATCCGCCTCCATCCAGTCTATTAATTGTTGCC
GGGAAGCTAGAGTAAGTAGTTCGCCAGTTAATAGTTTGCGCAACGTTGTTGCCATTGCTACAGGCATCGT
GGTGTCACGCTCGTCGTTTGGTATGGCTTCATTCAGCTCCGGTTCCCAACGATCAAGGCGAGTTACATGA
TCCCCCATGTTGTGCAAAAAAGCGGTTAGCTCCTTCGGTCCTCCGATCGTTGTCAGAAGTAAGTTGGCCG
CAGTGTTATCACTCATGGTTATGGCAGCACTGCATAATTCTCTTACTGTCATGCCATCCGTAAGATGCTT
TTCTGTGACTGGTGAGTACTCAACCAAGTCATTCTGAGAATAGTGTATGCGGCGACCGAGTTGCTCTTGC
CCGGCGTCAATACGGGATAATACCGCGCCACATAGCAGAACTTTAAAAGTGCTCATCATTGGAAAACGTT
CTTCGGGGCGAAAACTCTCAAGGATCTTACCGCTGTTGAGATCCAGTTCGATGTAACCCACTCGTGCACC
CAACTGATCTTCAGCATCTTTTACTTTCACCAGCGTTTCTGGGTGAGCAAAAACAGGAAGGCAAAATGCC
GCAAAAAAGGGAATAAGGGCGACACGGAAATGTTGAATACTCATACTCTTCCTTTTTCAATATTATTGAA
GCATTTATCAGGGTTATTGTCTCATGAGCGGATACATATTTGAATGTATTTAGAAAAATAAACAAATAGG
GGTTCCGCGCACATTTCCCCGAAAAGTGCCACCTGACGTCGACGGATCGGGAGATCAACTTGTTTATTGC
AGCTTATAATGGTTACAAATAAAGCAATAGCATCACAAATTTCACAAATAAAGCATTTTTTTCACTGCAT
TCTAGTTGTGGTTTGTCCAAACTCATCAATGTATCTTATCATGTCTGGATCAACTGGATAACTCAAGCTA
ACCAAAATCATCCCAAACTTCCCACCCCATACCCTATTACCACTGCCAATTACCTGTGGTTTCATTTACT
CTAAACCTGTGATTCCTCTGAATTATTTTCATTTTAAAGAAATTGTATTTGTTAAATATGTACTACAAAC
TTAGTAGT
